Addgene plasmid #70321: R777-E037 Hs.DUSP3
Purpose: Gateway ORF clone of human DUSP3 [NM_004090.3] with stop codon (for native or N-terminal fusions)
Depositing lab: Dominic Esposito. Depositing organization: National Cancer Institute (NCI).
Backbone
  Vector backbone: pDonor-255
  Backbone size w/o insert (bp): 2693
  Vector type: Gateway Entry Clone
Growth in bacteria
  Bacterial resistance: Spectinomycin, 50 μg/mL
  Growth temperature: 37°C
  Growth strain: DH10B
  Copy number: High Copy
Gene/Insert
  Gene/Insert name: DUSP3
  Species: H. sapiens (human)
  Insert size (bp): 558
  GenBank ID: NM_004090.3
  Entrez Gene: DUSP3 (a.k.a. VHR)
  Cloning method: Gateway Cloning
  Sequencing primers: 5′ M13F 23-mer (5'-CCCAGTCACGACGTTGTAAAACG); 3′ attLR 23-mer (5'-TAACATCAGAGATTTTGAGACAC)
Terms and licenses: Academic/Nonprofit Terms; Industry Terms: Not Available to Industry
How to cite: R777-E037 Hs.DUSP3 was a gift from Dominic Esposito (Addgene plasmid # 70321 ; http://n2t.net/addgene:70321 ; RRID:Addgene_70321)
