[The description below was written by a language model from this plasmid's Addgene catalogue record and pLannotate feature annotations shown in this document.]
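Description:
R777-E037 Hs.DUSP3 is a Gateway entry clone built on the pDonor-255 backbone and carrying the open reading frame of human DUSP3 (also known as VHR), corresponding to the NM_004090.3 reference transcript. The full plasmid is about 3.25 kb, made up of a roughly 2.7 kb backbone and a 558 bp insert. It is propagated in E. coli from a high-copy ColE1/pUC-type origin. Selection is with spectinomycin, conferred by an aadA (SmR) aminoglycoside adenylyltransferase gene. Upstream of that gene the annotation detects a fragment of a class 1 integron Pc promoter and a short remnant of a gentamicin acetyltransferase gene. Small lacZα and lacI fragments are also annotated as backbone remnants. rrnB T1 and T2 terminators lie in the backbone upstream of the cloning region, where they would typically limit read-through transcription into the insert.

The DUSP3 coding sequence is flanked by attL recombination sites. The automated annotation labels these as attL3 on the 5′ side and a partial attL2 on the 3′ side. No promoter for expressing the ORF is annotated, which fits the role of an entry clone as a transfer intermediate rather than an expression vector. An LR Clonase reaction moves the ORF into a destination vector of choice, and that vector supplies the promoter and any tags. Because the ORF keeps its stop codon, it suits native, untagged expression or N-terminal fusions but not C-terminal ones. DUSP3 encodes a dual-specificity phosphatase that strongly prefers phosphotyrosine and dephosphorylates and inactivates ERK1 and ERK2, so the clone is useful for building expression constructs to study MAPK signalling.
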