Features (pLannotate 1.2.2; 11 found; start..end, strand, type, name):
     18..54      -  CDS            lacZα (fragment): LacZα fragment of β-galactosidase; lacZ fragment
     85..180     +  protein_bind   attL3: mutant version of attL; recombination site for the Gateway® LR reaction LR Clonase™
    186..740     +  CDS            DUSP3: DUS3_HUMAN - Also known as VHR. Experimental evidence at protein level: Swiss-Prot protein existence level 1. Shows activity both for tyrosine-protein phosphate and serine-protein phosphate, but displays a strong preference toward phosphotyrosines. Specifically dephosphorylates and inactivates ERK1 and ERK2. From Homo sapiens (Human).
    748..841     -  protein_bind   attL2 (fragment): mutant version of attL; recombination site for the Gateway® LR reaction LR Clonase™
    956..979     +  promoter       Pc promoter (fragment): intI1 (promoter lies within the coding sequence); class 1 integron promoter
   1155..1211    +  CDS            GmR (fragment): gentamycin acetyltransferase; aacC1; confers resistance to gentamycin
   1218..2009    +  CDS            SmR: aminoglycoside adenylyltransferase (Murphy, 1985); aadA; confers resistance to spectinomycin and streptomycin
   2102..2690    +  rep_origin     ori: high-copy-number ColE1/pMB1/pBR322/pUC origin of replication
   2873..2965    +  CDS            lacI (fragment): lac repressor; lacI; The lac repressor binds to the lac operator to inhibit transcription in E. coli. This inhibition can be relieved by adding lactose or isopropyl-β-D-thiogalactopyranoside (IPTG).
   3020..3047    -  terminator     rrnB T2 terminator: transcription terminator T2 from the E. coli rrnB gene
   3179..3222    +  terminator     rrnB T1 terminator: Escherichia coli rrnB; transcription terminator T1 from the E. coli rrnB gene
>Addgene plasmid #70321 | R777-E037 Hs.DUSP3 | depositor full sequence | sequence record 125770 | Full Sequence
TTAACGCTAGCATGGATGTTTTCCCAGTCACGACGTTGTAAAACGACGGCCAGTCTTAAAATTCGAGCTC
GGTCCGAGGATCCGAAATAATGATTTTATTTTGACTGATAGTGACCTGTTCGTTGCAACAAATTGATAAG
CAATGCTTTTTTATAATGCCAACTTTGTACAAAAAAGTTGGCACCATGTCGGGCTCGTTCGAGCTCTCGG
TGCAGGATCTCAACGACCTGCTCTCGGACGGCAGCGGCTGCTACAGCCTCCCGAGCCAGCCCTGCAACGA
GGTCACCCCGCGGATCTACGTGGGCAACGCGTCTGTGGCTCAGGACATCCCCAAGCTGCAGAAACTAGGC
ATCACCCATGTGCTGAACGCGGCTGAGGGCAGGTCCTTCATGCACGTCAACACCAATGCCAACTTCTACA
AGGACTCCGGCATCACATACCTGGGCATCAAGGCCAACGACACACAGGAGTTCAACCTCAGCGCTTACTT
TGAAAGGGCTGCCGACTTCATTGACCAGGCTTTGGCTCAAAAGAATGGCCGGGTGCTCGTCCACTGCCGG
GAAGGTTATAGCCGCTCCCCAACGCTAGTTATCGCCTACCTCATGATGCGGCAGAAGATGGACGTCAAGT
CTGCCCTGAGCATCGTGAGGCAGAACCGTGAGATCGGCCCCAACGATGGCTTCCTGGCCCAGCTCTGCCA
GCTCAATGACAGACTAGCCAAGGAGGGGAAGTTGAAACCCTAATCAACTTTCTTGTACAAAGTTGGCATT
ATAGGAAAGCATTGCTTATCAATTTGTTGCAACGAACAGGTCACTATCAGTCAAAATAAAATCATTATTT
GCATGCAAGCTTAGATCCTCTAGACCAGCCAGGACAGAAATGCCTCGACTTCGCTGCTACCCAAGGTTGC
CGGGTGACGCACACCGTGGAAACGGATGAAGGCACGAACCCAGTGGACATAAGCCTGTTCGGTTCGTAAG
CTGTAATGCAAGTAGCGTATGCGCTCACGCAACTGGTCCAGAACCTTGACCGAACGCAGCGGTGGTAACG
GCGCAGTGGCGGTTTTCATGGCTTGTTATGACTGTTTTTTTGGGGTACAGTCTATGCCTCGGGCATCCAA
GCAGCAAGCGCGTTACGCCGTGGGTCGATGTTTGATGTTATGGAGCAGCAACGATGTTACGCAGCAGGGC
AGTCGCCCTAAAACAAAGTTAAACATTATGAGGGAAGCGGTGATCGCCGAAGTATCGACTCAACTATCAG
AGGTAGTTGGCGTCATCGAGCGCCATCTCGAACCGACGTTGCTGGCCGTACATTTGTACGGCTCCGCAGT
GGATGGCGGCCTGAAGCCACACAGTGATATTGATTTGCTGGTTACGGTGACCGTAAGGCTTGATGAAACA
ACGCGGCGAGCTTTGATCAACGACCTTTTGGAAACTTCGGCTTCCCCTGGAGAGAGCGAGATTCTCCGCG
CTGTAGAAGTCACCATTGTTGTGCACGACGACATCATTCCGTGGCGTTATCCAGCTAAGCGCGAACTGCA
ATTTGGAGAATGGCAGCGCAATGACATTCTTGCAGGTATCTTCGAGCCAGCCACGATCGACATTGATCTG
GCTATCTTGCTGACAAAAGCAAGAGAACATAGCGTTGCCTTGGTAGGTCCAGCGGCGGAGGAACTCTTTG
ATCCGGTTCCTGAACAGGATCTATTTGAGGCGCTAAATGAAACCTTAACGCTATGGAACTCGCCGCCCGA
CTGGGCTGGCGATGAGCGAAATGTAGTGCTTACGTTGTCCCGCATTTGGTACAGCGCAGTAACCGGCAAA
ATCGCGCCGAAGGATGTCGCTGCCGACTGGGCAATGGAGCGCCTGCCGGCCCAGTATCAGCCCGTCATAC
TTGAAGCTAGACAGGCTTATCTTGGACAAGAAGAAGATCGCTTGGCCTCGCGCGCAGATCAGTTGGAAGA
ATTTGTCCACTACGTGAAAGGCGAGATCACCAAGGTAGTCGGCAAATAACCCTCGAGCCACCCATGACCA
AAATCCCTTAACGTGAGTTACGCGTCGTTCCACTGAGCGTCAGACCCCGTAGAAAAGATCAAAGGATCTT
CTTGAGATCCTTTTTTTCTGCGCGTAATCTGCTGCTTGCAAACAAAAAAACCACCGCTACCAGCGGTGGT
TTGTTTGCCGGATCAAGAGCTACCAACTCTTTTTCCGAAGGTAACTGGCTTCAGCAGAGCGCAGATACCA
AATACTGTCCTTCTAGTGTAGCCGTAGTTAGGCCACCACTTCAAGAACTCTGTAGCACCGCCTACATACC
TCGCTCTGCTAATCCTGTTACCAGTGGCTGCTGCCAGTGGCGATAAGTCGTGTCTTACCGGGTTGGACTC
AAGACGATAGTTACCGGATAAGGCGCAGCGGTCGGGCTGAACGGGGGGTTCGTGCACACAGCCCAGCTTG
GAGCGAACGACCTACACCGAACTGAGATACCTACAGCGTGAGCATTGAGAAAGCGCCACGCTTCCCGAAG
GGAGAAAGGCGGACAGGTATCCGGTAAGCGGCAGGGTCGGAACAGGAGAGCGCACGAGGGAGCTTCCAGG
GGGAAACGCCTGGTATCTTTATAGTCCTGTCGGGTTTCGCCACCTCTGACTTGAGCGTCGATTTTTGTGA
TGCTCGTCAGGGGGGCGGAGCCTATGGAAAAACGCCAGCAACGCGGCCTTTTTACGGTTCCTGGCCTTTT
GCTGGCCTTTTGCTCACATGTTCTTTCCTGCGTTATCCCCTGATTCTGTGGATAACCGTATTACCGCCTT
TGAGTGAGCTGATACCGCTCGCCGCAGCCGAACGACCGAGCGCAGCGAGTCAGTGAGCGAGGAAGCGGAA
GAGCGCCCAATACGCAAACCGCCTCTCCCCGCGCGTTGGCCGATTCATTAATGCAGCTGGCACGACAGGT
TTCCCGACTGGAAAGCGGGCAGTGAGCGCAACGCAATTAATACGCGTACCGCTAGCCAGGAAGAGTTTGT
AGAAACGCAAAAAGGCCATCCGTCAGGATGGCCTTCTGCTTAGTTTGATGCCTGGCAGTTTATGGCGGGC
GTCCTGCCCGCCACCCTCCGGGCCGTTGCTTCACAACGTTCAAATCCGCTCCCGGCGGATTTGTCCTACT
CAGGAGAGCGTTCACCGACAAACAACAGATAAAACGAAAGGCCCAGTCTTCCGACTGAGCCTTTCGTTTT
ATTTGATGCCTGGCAGTTCCCTACTCTCGCG
