>Addgene plasmid #70321 | R777-E037 Hs.DUSP3 | addgene partial sequence | sequence record 129314 | pCR8_R1 5'-cgaaccgaacaggcttatgt-3'
GTGCGTCACCCGGCAACCTTGGGTAGCAGCGAAGTCGAGGCATTTCTGTCCTGGCTGGTCTAGAGGATCT
AAGCTTGCATGCAAATAATGATTTTATTTTGACTGATAGTGACCTGTTCGTTGCAACAAATTGATAAGCA
ATGCTTTCCTATAATGCCAACTTTGTACAAGAAAGTTGATTAGGGTTTCAACTTCCCCTCCTTGGCTAGT
CTGTCATTGAGCTGGCAGAGCTGGGCCAGGAAGCCATCGTTGGGGCCGATCTCACGGTTCTGCCTCACGA
TGCTCAGGGCAGACTTGACGTCCATCTTCTGCCGCATCATGAGGTAGGCGATAACTAGCGTTGGGGAGCG
GCTATAACCTTCCCGGCAGTGGACGAGCACCCGGCCATTCTTTTGAGCCAAAGCCTGGTCAATGAAGTCG
GCAGCCCTTTCAAAGTAAGCGCTGAGGTTGAACTCCTGTGTGTCGTTGGCCTTGATGCCCAGGTATGTGA
TGCCGGAGTCCTTGTAGAAGTTGGCATTGGTGTTGACGTGCATGAAGGACCTGCCCTCAGCCGCGTTCAG
CACATGGGTGATGCCTAGTTTCTGCAGCTTGGGGATGTCCTGAGCCACAGACGCGTTGCCCACGTA
